>Addgene plasmid #201713 | HRE-doUnaG | addgene full sequence | sequence record 415471 | Addgene NGS Result
GTACCGAGCTTTTCTCGAGCCACAGTGCATACGTGGGCTCCAACAGGTCCTCTTGTCGAGCCACAGTGCA
TACGTGGGCTCCAACAGGTCCTCTTGTCGAGCCACAGTGCATACGTGGGCTCCAACAGGTCCTCTTGTCG
AGCCACAGTGCATACGTGGGCTCCAACAGGTCCTCTTGTCGAGCCACAGTGCATACGTGGGCTCCAACAG
GTCCTCTTGTCGAGATCTGGTAGGCGTGTACGGTGGGAGGTCTATATAAGCAGAGCTCGTTTAGTGAACC
GTCAGATCACTAGAAGCTTGGCATTCCGGTACTGTTGGTAAAGCCACCATGGTCGAGAAATTTGTTGGCA
CCTGGAAGATCGCAGACAGCCATAATTTTGGTGAATACCTGAAAGCTATCGGAGCCCCAAAGGAATTAAG
CGATGGTGGGGATGCCACGACGCCGACATTGTACATCTCCCAGAAGGACGGAGACAAAATGACAGTGAAA
ATAGAGAATGGACCTCCTACGTTCCTTGACACTCAAGTAAAGTTCAAATTAGGGGAGGAGTTCGACGAAT
TTCCTTCTGATCGAAGAAAAGGCGTAAAATCTGTCGTGAACTTGGTGGGAGAGAAGCTGGTGTACGTACA
AAAGTGGGACGGCAAGGAGACGACGTATGTCCGAGAGATAAAGGACGGTAAACTGGTCGTGACACTTACG
ATGGGAGACGTCGTGGCTGTGCGCAGCTACCGGAGGGCGACGGAAACCGGTAAGAAGCTTAGCCACGGCT
TCCCGCCGGAGGTGGAGGAGCAGGATGATGGCACGCTGCCCATGTCTTGTGCCCAGGAGAGCGGGATGGA
CCGTCACCCTGCAGCCTGTGCTTCTGCTAGGATCAATGTGGTCGACGGAGTGAATTACGTTGTGAGTGGT
ATTATTCAGCACGACTTGATTTTCTCCCTTCAACAAACAGAATGTGTCCTTAAACCGGTTGAATCTTCAG
ATATGAAAATGACTCAGCTATTCACCAAAGTTGAATCAGAAGATACAAGTAGCCTCTTTGACAAACTTAA
GAAGGAACCTGATGCTTTAACTTTGCTGGCCCCAGCCGCTGGAGACACAATCATATCTTTAGATTTTGGC
AGCAACGACACAGAAACTGATGACCAGCAACTTGAGGAAGTACCATTATATAATGATGTAATGCTCCCCT
CACCCAACGAAAAATTACAGAATATAAATTTGGCAATGTCTCCATTACCCACCGCTGAAACGCCAAAGCC
ACTTCGAAGTAGTGCTGACCCTGCACTCAATCAAGAAGTTGCATTAAAATTAGAACCAAATCCAGAGTCA
CTGGAACTTTCTTTTACCATGCCCCAGATTCAGGATCAGACACCTAGTCCTTCCGATGGAAGCACTAGAC
AAAGTTCACCTGAGCCTAATAGTCCCAGTGAATATTGTTTTTATGTGGATAGTGATATGGTCAATGAATT
CAAGTTGGAATTGGTAGAAAAACTTTTTGCTGAAGACACAGAAGCAAAGAACCCATTTTCTACTCAGGAC
ACAGATTTAGACTTGGAGATGTTAGCTCCCTATATCCCAATGGATGATGACTTCCAGTTACGTTCCTTCG
ATCAGTTGTCACCATTAGAAAGCAGTTCCGCAAGCCCTGAAAGCGCAAGTCCTCAAAGCACAGTTACAGT
ATTCCAGCAGACTCAAATACAAGGACCGCGGGGATCCACGCGTGCGGCCGCAGAACAAAAACTCATCTCA
GAAGAGGATCTGAATGGGGCCGCATAGTCTAGAAGCTCGCTGATCAGCCTCGACTGTGCCTTCTAGTTGC
CAGCCATCTGTTGTTTGCCCCTCCCCCGTGCCTTCCTTGACCCTGGAAGGTGCCACTCCCACTGTCCTTT
CCTAATAAAATGAGGAAATTGCATCGCATTGTCTGAGTAGGTGTCATTCTATTCTGGGGGGTGGGGTGGG
GCAGGACAGCAAGGGGGAGGATTGGGAAGACAATAGCAGGCATGCTGGGGATGGCCCGGGCTCTATGGCT
TCTGAGGCGGAAAGAACCAGCTGGGGCTCTAGGGGGTATCCCC
[124 nt withheld, positions 2074-2197]
C
[72 nt withheld, positions 2199-2270]
TCCCCCAAAAAACTTGATTA
[49 nt withheld, positions 2291-2339]
CCTTTGACGTTGGAGTCCACGTTCTTT
[37 nt withheld, positions 2367-2403]
ACCCTATCTCGGTCTATTCTTTTGATTTATAAGGGATTTTGCCGATTTCGGCCTATTGGTTAAAAAATGA
GCTGATTTAACAAAAATTTAACGCGAATTAATTCTGTGGAATGTGTGTCAGTTAGGGTGTGGAAAGTCCC
CAGGCTCCCCAGCAGGCAGAAGTATGCAAAGCATGCATCTCAATTAGTCAGCAACCAGGTGTGGAAAGTC
CCCAGGCTCCCCAGCAGGCAGAAGTATGCAAAGCATGCATCTCAATTAGTCAGCAACCATAGTCCCGCCC
CTAACTCCGCCCATCCCGCCCCTAACTCCGCCCAGTTCCGCCCATTCTCCGCCCCTAGGCTGACTAATTT
TTTTTATTTATGCAGAGGCCGAGGCCGCCTCTGCCTCTGAGCTATTCCAGAAGTAGTGAGGAGGCTTTTT
TGGAGGCCTAGGCTTTTGCAAAAAGCTCCCCCCCCGGGAGGTCCACAATGGTTGAACAAGATGGATTGCA
CGCAGGTTCTCCGGCCGCTTGGGTGGAGAGGCTATTCGGCTATGACTGGGCACAACAGACAATCGGCTGC
TCTGATGCCGCCGTGTTCCGGCTGTCAGCGCAGGGGCGCCCGGTTCTTTTTGTCAAGACCGACCTGTCCG
GTGCCCTGAATGAACTCCAGGACGAGGCAGCGCGGCTATCGTGGCTGGCCACGACGGGCGTTCCTTGCGC
AGCTGTGCTCGACGTTGTCACTGAAGCGGGAAGGGACTGGCTGCTATTGGGCGAAGTGCCGGGGCAGGAT
CTCCTGTCATCTCACCTTGCTCCTGCCGAGAAAGTATCCATCATGGCTGATGCAATGCGGCGGCTGCATA
CGCTTGATCCGGCTACCTGCCCATTCGACCACCAAGCGAAACATCGCATCGAGCGAGCACGTACTCGGAT
GGAAGCCGGTCTTGTCGATCAGGATGATCTGGACGAAGAGCATCAGGGGCTCGCGCCAGCCGAACTGTTC
GCCAGGCTCAAGGCGCGTATGCCCGACGGCGAGGATCTCGTCGTGACTCATGGCGATGCCTGCTTGCCGA
ATATCATGGTGGAAAATGGCCGCTTTTCTGGATTCATCGACTGTGGCCGGCTGGGTGTGGCGGACCGCTA
TCAGGACATAGCGTTGGCTACCCGTGATATTGCTGAAGAGCTTGGCGGCGAATGGGCTGACCGCTTCCTC
GTGCTTTACGGTATCGCCGCTCCCGATTCGCAGCGCATCGCCTTCTATCGCCTTCTTGACGAGTTCTTCT
GAGCGGGACTCTGGGGTTCGAAATGACCGACCAAGCGACGCCCAACCTGCCATCACGAGATTTCGATTCC
ACCGCCGCCTTCTATGAAAGGTTGGGCTTCGGAATCGTTTTCCGGGACGCCGGCTGGATGATCCTCCAGC
GCGGGGATCTCATGCTGGAGTTCTTCGCCCACCCCAACTTGTTTATTGCAGCTTATAATGGTTACAAATA
AAGCAATAGCATCACAAATTTCACAAATAAAGCATTTTTTTCACTGCATTCTAGTTGTGGTTTGTCCAAA
CTCATCAATGTATCTTATCATGTCTGTATACCGTCGATCTTTCCGCTTCCTCGCTCACTGACTCGCTGCG
CTCGGTCGTTCGGCTGCGGCGAGCGGTATCAGCTCACTCAAAGGCGGTAATACGGTTATCCACAGAATCA
GGGGATAACGCAGGAAAGAACATGTGAGCAAAAGGCCAGCAAAAGGCCAGGAACCGTAAAAAGGCCGCGT
TGCTGGCGTTTTTCCATAGGCTCCGCCCCCCTGACGAGCATCACAAAAATCGACGCTCAAGTCAGAGGTG
GCGAAACCCGACAGGACTATAAAGATACCAGGCGTTTCCCCCTGGAAGCTCCCTCGTGCGCTCTCCTGTT
CCGACCCTGCCGCTTACCGGATACCTGTCCGCCTTTCTCCCTTCGGGAAGCGTGGCGCTTTCTCATAGCT
CACGCTGTAGGTATCTCAGTTCGGTGTAGGTCGTTCGCTCCAAGCTGGGCTGTATGCACGAACCCCCCGT
TCAGCCCGACCGCTGCGCCTTATCCGGTAACTATCGTCTTGAGTCCAACCCGGTAAGACACGACTTATCG
CCACTGGCAGCAGCCACTGGTAACAGGATTAGCAGAGCGAGGTATGTAGGCGGTGCTACAGAGTTCTTGA
AGTGGTGGCCTAACTACGGCTACACTAGAAGAACAGTATTTGGTATCTGCGCTCTGCTGAAGCCAGTTAC
CTTCGGAAAAAGAGTTGGTAGCTCTTGATCCGGCAAACAAACCACCGCTGGTAGCGGTGGTTTTTTTGTT
TGCAAGCAGCAGATTACGCGCAGAAAAAAAGGATCTCAAGAAGATCCTTTGATCTTTTCTACGGGGTCTG
ACGCTCAGTGGAACGAAAACTCACGTTAAGGGATTTTGGTCATGAGATTATCAAAAAGGATCTTCACCTA
GATCCTTTTAAATTAAAAATGAAGTTTTAAATCAATCTAAAGTATATATGAGTAAACTTGGTCTGACAGT
TACCAATGCTTAATCAGTGAGGCACCTATCTCAGCGATCTGTCTATTTCGTTCATCCATAGTTGCCTGAC
TCCCCGTCGTGTAGATAACTACGATACGGGAGGGCTTACCATCTGGCCCCAGTGCTGCAATGATACCGCG
AGACCCACGCTCACCGGCTCCAGATTTATCAGCAATAAACCAGCCAGCCGGAAGGGCCGAGCGCAGAAGT
GGTCCTGCAACTTTATCCGCCTCCATCCAGTCTATTAATTGTTGCCGGGAAGCTAGAGTAAGTAGTTCGC
CAGTTAATAGTTTGCGCAACGTTGTTGCCATTGCTACAGGCATCGTGGTGTCACGCTCGTCGTTTGGTAT
GGCTTCATTCAGCTCCGGTTCCCAACGATCAAGGCGAGTTACATGATCCCCCATGTTGTGCAAAAAAGCG
GTTAGCTCCTTCGGTCCTCCGATCGTTGTCAGAAGTAAGTTGGCCGCAGTGTTATCACTCATGGTTATGG
CAGCACTGCATAATTCTCTTACTGTCATGCCATCCGTAAGATGCTTTTCTGTGACTGGTGAGTACTCAAC
CAAGTCATTCTGAGAATAGTGTATGCGGCGACCGAGTTGCTCTTGCCCGGCGTCAATACGGGATAATACC
GCGCCACATAGCAGAACTTTAAAAGTGCTCATCATTGGAAAACGTTCTTCGGGGCGAAAACTCTCAAGGA
TCTTACCGCTGTTGAGATCCAGTTCGATGTAACCCACTCGGGCACCCAACTGATCTTCAGCATCTTTTAC
TTTCACCAGCGTTTCTGGGTGAGCAAAAACAGGAAGGCAAAATGCCGCAAAAAAGGGAATAAGGGCGACA
CGGAAATGTTGAATACTCATACTCTTCCTTTTTCAATATTATTGAAGCATTTATCAGGGTTATTGTCTCA
TGAGCGGATACATATTTGAATGTATTTAGAAAAATAAACAAATAGGGGTTCCGCGCACATTTCCCCGAAA
AGTGCCACCTGACGTCAGATCGACGGATCGGGAGATCG
Features (pLannotate 1.2.2; 14 found; start..end, strand, type, name):
    229..267     +  promoter       minimal CMV promoter: human cytomegalovirus (CMV) immediate early promoter
    329..745     +  CDS            UnaG: UnaG is a basic (constitutively fluorescent) green fluorescent protein published in 2013, derived from Anguilla japonica. It has low acid sensitivity. It requires the cofactor bilirubin for fluorescence.
    752..880     +  CDS            d2EYFP (fragment): EYFP destabilized by residues 422-461 of mouse ornithine decarboxylase, giving an in vivo half-life of ~2 hours mammalian codon-optimized
    890..1708    +  CDS            HIF1A (fragment): HIF1A_HUMAN - Also known as BHLHE78, MOP1 From Homo sapiens (Human).
   1804..2011    +  polyA_signal   bGH poly(A) signal: bovine growth hormone polyadenylation signal
   2032..2053    +  promoter       SV40 promoter (fragment): SV40 enhancer and early promoter
   2074..2502    +  rep_origin     f1 ori (sequence partly withheld): f1 bacteriophage origin of replication; arrow indicates direction of (+) strand synthesis
   2516..2845    +  promoter       SV40 promoter: SV40 enhancer and early promoter
   2875..3665    +  CDS            NeoR/KanR (fragment): aminoglycoside phosphotransferase from Tn5; aph(3')-II (or nptII); confers resistance to neomycin, kanamycin, and G418 (Geneticin®)
   3686..3844    +  CDS            ble (fragment): BLE_KLEPN - Experimental evidence at protein level: Swiss-Prot protein existence level 1. Binding protein with a strong affinity to the bleomycin family of antibiotics. Binds to CL990; an antimitotic-antibiotic compound. From Klebsiella pneumoniae.
   3839..3960    +  polyA_signal   SV40 poly(A) signal: SV40 polyadenylation signal
   4164..4752    -  rep_origin     ori: high-copy-number ColE1/pMB1/pBR322/pUC origin of replication
   4923..5783    -  CDS            AmpR: β-lactamase; bla; confers resistance to ampicillin, carbenicillin, and related antibiotics
   5784..5888    -  promoter       AmpR promoter: bla
