[The description below was written by a language model from this plasmid's Addgene catalogue record and pLannotate feature annotations shown in this document.]
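Description:
HRE-doUnaG is a mammalian expression plasmid of about 5.9 kb, built on the pEF/myc/cyto backbone, that encodes a transcriptional fluorescent reporter of hypoxia. It is propagated in E. coli as a high-copy plasmid through a ColE1/pUC-type origin with ampicillin resistance (AmpR under its own bla promoter). An f1 origin is also present. For selection in mammalian cells, an SV40 enhancer/early promoter drives a neomycin phosphotransferase cassette conferring G418 resistance, terminated by an SV40 polyadenylation signal. The short "ble" fragment annotated after NeoR is probably a remnant of the flanking Tn5 sequence rather than a functional marker.

According to the catalogue entry, the reporter cassette is driven by a hypoxia-responsive promoter. The feature table annotates only a minimal CMV promoter at that position, so the hypoxia response elements presumably lie in the unannotated region upstream of it, and their number and origin are not stated. This promoter controls UnaG, a green fluorescent protein from Japanese eel that fluoresces on binding bilirubin. UnaG does not need molecular oxygen to mature its chromophore, which makes it suitable for low-oxygen conditions.

UnaG is followed by two destabilising modules. The first is a PEST sequence, picked up by the annotation as the ornithine decarboxylase-derived portion of d2EYFP. The second is a fragment of human HIF1A corresponding to the oxygen-dependent degradation domain. A bGH polyadenylation signal ends the transcript. Reporter transcription is therefore induced under hypoxia, while the PEST element shortens protein half-life and the ODD promotes degradation once oxygen is available, so the signal should follow the cell's current hypoxic state instead of accumulating. The construct is intended for imaging hypoxia in single cells, for example to examine heterogeneity within tumours.
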