Addgene plasmid #201713: HRE-doUnaG
Purpose: Hypoxia responsive promoter driving UnaG fluorescent protein destablized using ODDD fragment from HIF1a and a PEST sequence
Depositing lab: Friedemann Kiefer. Publication: A novel family of fluorescent hypoxia sensors reveal strong heterogeneity in tumor hypoxia at the cellular level. Erapaneedi R, Belousov VV, Schafers M, Kiefer F. EMBO J. 2016 Jan 4;35(1):102-13. doi: 10.15252/embj.201592775. Epub 2015 Nov 23. PubMed 26598532.
Backbone
  Vector backbone: pEF/myc/cyto
  Vector type: Mammalian Expression
  Selectable markers: Neomycin (select with G418)
Growth in bacteria
  Bacterial resistance: Ampicillin, 100 μg/mL
  Growth temperature: 37°C
  Growth strain: DH5alpha
  Copy number: High Copy
Gene/Insert
  Gene/Insert name: UnaG
Terms and licenses: Academic/Nonprofit Terms; Industry Terms: Not Available to Industry
How to cite: HRE-doUnaG was a gift from Friedemann Kiefer (Addgene plasmid # 201713 ; http://n2t.net/addgene:201713 ; RRID:Addgene_201713)
